Addgene plasmid #111069: pAAV-CAG-dLight1.2
Purpose: To generate Adeno-Associated viruses for expression of dLight1.1 under CAG promoter
Depositing lab: Lin Tian. Publication: Ultrafast neuronal imaging of dopamine dynamics with designed genetically encoded sensors. Patriarchi T, Cho JR, Merten K, Howe MW, Marley A, Xiong WH, Folk RW, Broussard GJ, Liang R, Jang MJ, Zhong H, Dombeck D, von Zastrow M, Nimmerjahn A, Gradinaru V, Williams JT, Tian L. Science. 2018 Jun 29;360(6396). pii: science.aat4422. doi: 10.1126/science.aat4422. Epub 2018 May 31. PubMed 29853555.
Backbone
  Vector backbone: pAAV-CAG
  Backbone size w/o insert (bp): 5020
  Total vector size (bp): 7063
  Vector type: AAV
Growth in bacteria
  Bacterial resistance: Ampicillin, 100 μg/mL
  Growth temperature: 30°C
  Growth strain: NEB Stable
  Copy number: High Copy
Gene/Insert
  Gene/Insert name: dLight1.2
  Species: Synthetic
  Insert size (bp): 2043
  GenBank ID: MH244550
  Tag / fusion protein: Flag tag (N terminal on insert)
  Cloning method: Restriction Enzyme; 5′ cloning site BaMHI (not destroyed); 3′ cloning site HindIII (not destroyed)
  Sequencing primers: 5′ gctctagagcctctgctaaccatgttc; 3′ cgggaagcaatagcatgatacaaaggc
Terms and licenses: Academic/Nonprofit Terms; Industry Terms: Not Available to Industry
Depositor comments: Addgene NGS identified chicken beta-actin promoter, but not the CMV enhancer and chimeric intron often associated with CAG promoters. Please see the associated diagnostic digest for plasmid verification.
How to cite: pAAV-CAG-dLight1.2 was a gift from Lin Tian (Addgene plasmid # 111069 ; http://n2t.net/addgene:111069 ; RRID:Addgene_111069) For viral preps, please replace (Addgene plasmid # 111069) in the above sentence with: (Addgene viral prep # 111069-AAV1)
