[The description below was written by a language model from this plasmid's Addgene catalogue record and pLannotate feature annotations shown in this document.]
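Description:
pAAV-CAG-dLight1.2 is an adeno-associated virus transfer plasmid built on a pAAV-CAG backbone and used to package recombinant AAV that expresses the genetically encoded dopamine sensor dLight1.2. It is propagated in bacteria through a high-copy ColE1/pUC-type origin with ampicillin selection (AmpR under its own bla promoter), and it also carries an f1 phage origin. A recombination-deficient host strain is recorded, consistent with the need to preserve the repeat-rich AAV2 inverted terminal repeats. The ITRs flank the expression cassette and provide the signals for genome replication and encapsidation; both are annotated only as fragments in the sequenced record.

The synthetic insert of about 2 kb sits between BamHI and HindIII sites and carries an N-terminal FLAG epitope. Annotation shows a dopamine D1 receptor-like segment, then a GFP-derived module, then a further GPCR segment that the software matched to a β1-adrenergic receptor. This layout fits a sensor in which a fluorescent protein is inserted into a dopamine receptor, so that ligand binding alters fluorescence. Downstream lie a WPRE, which enhances transcript stability and expression, and an SV40 polyadenylation signal.

Several points in the record disagree. The depositor comment says sequencing found the chicken β-actin promoter but not the CMV enhancer or chimeric intron, whereas the feature table lists partial CMV enhancer and intron fragments beside the promoter. The sequenced record is 6,604 nt against a stated total of 7,063 bp. The purpose field names dLight1.1, although the plasmid name and insert field say dLight1.2. The construct is intended for viral delivery and optical imaging of dopamine dynamics in neurons.
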