Features (pLannotate 1.2.2; 18 found; start..end, strand, type, name):
      5..74      -  CDS            lacZα (fragment): LacZα fragment of β-galactosidase; lacZ fragment
     69..201     -  repeat_region  AAV2 ITR (fragment): inverted terminal repeat of adeno-associated virus serotype 2 inverted
    262..510     +  enhancer       CMV enhancer (fragment): human cytomegalovirus immediate early enhancer
    512..790     +  promoter       chicken β-actin promoter: No description available
    791..926     +  intron         hybrid intron (fragment): hybrid between chicken β-actin (CBA) and minute virus of mice (MMV) introns (Gray et al., 2011)
   1015..1145    +  intron         chimeric intron (fragment): chimera between introns from chicken β-actin and rabbit β-globin
   1261..1281    +  CDS            3xFLAG (fragment): three tandem FLAG® epitope tags
   1405..1941    +  CDS            DRD1: DRD1_RABIT - Protein inferred from homology: Swiss-Prot protein existence level 3. Dopamine receptor whose activity is mediated by G proteins which activate adenylyl cyclase. From Oryctolagus cuniculus (Rabbit).
   1957..2691    +  CDS            cEGFP: cEGFP is a basic (constitutively fluorescent) green fluorescent protein published in 2008, derived from Aequorea victoria.
   2710..2961    +  CDS            ADRB1 (fragment): ADRB1_HUMAN - Also known as ADRB1R, B1AR. Experimental evidence at protein level: Swiss-Prot protein existence level 1. Beta-adrenergic receptors mediate the catecholamine-induced activation of adenylate cyclase through the action of G proteins. This receptor binds epinephrine and norepinephrine with approximately equal affinity. Mediates Ras activation through G(s)-alpha- and cAMP-mediated signaling. Involved in the regulation of sleep/wake behaviors (PubMed:31473062). From Homo sapiens (Human).
   3268..3856    +  misc_feature   WPRE: woodchuck hepatitis virus posttranscriptional regulatory element
   3899..4020    -  polyA_signal   SV40 poly(A) signal: SV40 polyadenylation signal
   4043..4111    -  CDS            large T antigen (fragment): large T antigen from SV40 (simian virus 40)
   4182..4239    +  repeat_region  AAV2 ITR (fragment): inverted terminal repeat of adeno-associated virus serotype 2 inverted
   4399..4987    -  rep_origin     ori: high-copy-number ColE1/pMB1/pBR322/pUC origin of replication
   5158..6018    -  CDS            AmpR: β-lactamase; bla; confers resistance to ampicillin, carbenicillin, and related antibiotics
   6019..6123    -  promoter       AmpR promoter: bla
   6176..6604    -  rep_origin     f1 ori (sequence partly withheld): f1 bacteriophage origin of replication; arrow indicates direction of (+) strand synthesis
>Addgene plasmid #111069 | pAAV-CAG-dLight1.2 | addgene full sequence | sequence record 262645 | Addgene NGS Result
CCCATTCGCCATTCAGGCTGCGCAACTGTTGGGAAGGGCGATCGGTGCGGGCCTCTTCGCTATTACGCCA
GCTGCGCGCTCGCTCGCTCACTGAGGCCGCCCGGGCAAAGCCCGGGCGTCGGGCGACCTTTGGTCGCCCG
GCCTCAGTGAGCGAGCGAGCGCGCAGAGAGGGAGTGGCCAACTCCATCACTAGGGGTTCCTTGTAGTTAA
TGATTAACCCGCCATGCTACTTATCTACGTAGCCATGCTCTAGGAAGAGTACCATTGACGTCAATAATGA
CGTATGTTCCCATAGTAACGCCAATAGGGACTTTCCATTGACGTCAATGGGTGGAGTATTTACGGTAAAC
TGCCCACTTGGCAGTACATCAAGTGTATCATATGCCAAGTACGCCCCCTATTGACGTCAATGACGGTAAA
TGGCCCGCCTGGCATTATGCCCAGTACATGACCTTATGGGACTTTCCTACTTGGCAGTACATCTACGTAT
TAGTCATCGCTATTACCATGGTCGAGGTGAGCCCCACGTTCTGCTTCACTCTCCCCATCTCCCCCCCCTC
CCCACCCCCAATTTTGTATTTATTTATTTTTTAATTATTTTGTGCAGCGATGGGGGCGGGGGGGGGGGGG
GGGCGCGCGCCAGGGGGGGCGGGGGGGGGCGGGGGGGCGGGGCGGGGCGAGGCGGAGAGGTGCGGCGGCA
GCCAATCAGAGCGGCGCGCTCCGAAAGTTTCCTTTTATGGCGAGGCGGCGGCGGCGGCGGCCCTATAAAA
AGCGAAGCGCGCGGCGGGCGGGAGTCGCTGCGCGCTGCCTTCGCCCCGTGCCCCGCTCCGCCGCCGCCTC
GCGCCGCCCGCCCCGGCTCTGACTGACCGCGTTACTCCCACAGGTGAGCGGGCGGGACGGCCCTTCTCCT
CCGGGCTGTAATTAGCGCTTGGTTTAATGACGGCTTGTTTCTTTTCTGTGGCTGCGTGAAAGCCTTGAGG
GGCTCCGGGAGGGCCCTTTGTGCGGGGGGAGCGGCTCGGGGCTGTCCGCGGGGGGACGGCTGCCTTCGGG
GGGGACGGGGCAGGGCGGGGTTCGGCTTCTGGCGTGTGACCGGCGGCTCTAGAGCCTCTGCTAACCATGT
TCATGCCTTCTTCTTTTTCCTACAGCTCCTGGGCAACGTGCTGGTTATTGTGCTGTCTCATCATTTTGGC
AAAGAATTGGATCCTGCGCGCCATGAAGACGATCATCGCCCTGAGCTACATCTTCTGCCTGGTGTTCGCC
GACTACAAGGACGATGATGACGCCATGAGGACTCTGAACACCTCTGCCATGGACGGGACTGGGCTGGTGG
TGGAGAGGGACTTCTCTGTTCGTATCCTCACTGCCTGTTTCCTGTCGCTGCTCATCCTGTCCACGCTCCT
GGGGAACACGCTGGTCTGTGCTGCCGTTATCAGGTTCCGACACCTGCGGTCCAAGGTGACCAACTTCTTT
GTCATCTCCTTGGCTGTGTCAGATCTCTTGGTGGCCGTCCTGGTCATGCCCTGGAAGGCAGTGGCTGAGA
TTGCTGGCTTCTGGCCCTTTGGGTCCTTCTGTAACATCTGGGTGGCCTTTGACATCATGTGCTCCACTGC
ATCCATCCTCAACCTCTGTGTGATCAGCGTGGACAGGTATTGGGCTATCTCCAGCCCTGCCCGGTATGAG
AGAAAGATGACCCCCAAGGCAGCCTTCATCCTGATCAGTGTGGCATGGACCTTGTCTGTACTCATCTCCT
TCATCCCAGTGCAGCTCAGCTGGCACAAGGCAAAACCCACAAGCCCCTCTGATGGAAATGCCACTTCCCT
GGCTGAGACCATAGACAACTGTGACTCCAGCCTCAGCAGGACATATGCCATCTCATCCTCTGTAATCAGC
TTTTACATCCCTGTGGCCATCATGATTGTCACCTACACCAGGATCTACAGGATTGCTCAGAAACTGAGCT
CACTCATTAACGTCTATATCAAGGCCGACAAGCAGAAGAACGGCATCAAGGCGAACTTCAAGATCCGCCA
CAACATCGAGGACGGCGGCGTGCAGCTCGCCTACCACTACCAGCAGAACACCCCCATCGGCGACGGCCCC
GTGCTGCTGCCCGACAACCACTACCTGAGCGTGCAGTCCAAACTTTCGAAAGACCCCAACGAGAAGCGCG
ATCACATGGTCCTGCTGGAGTTCGTGACCGCCGCCGGGATCACTCTCGGCATGGACGAGCTGTACAAGGG
CGGTACCGGAGGGAGCATGGTGAGCAAGGGCGAGGAGCTGTTCACCGGGGTGGTGCCCATCCTGGTCGAG
CTGGACGGCGACGTAAACGGCCACAAGTTCAGCGTGTCCGGCGAGGGTGAGGGCGATGCCACCTACGGCA
AGCTGACCCTGAAGTTCATCTGCACCACCGGCAAGCTGCCCGTGCCCTGGCCCACCCTCGTGACCACCCT
GACCTACGGCGTGCAGTGCTTCAGCCGCTACCCCGACCACATGAAGCAGCACGACTTCTTCAAGTCCGCC
ATGCCCGAAGGCTACATCCAGGAGCGCACCATCTTCTTCAAGGACGACGGCAACTACAAGACCCGCGCCG
AGGTGAAGTTCGAGGGCGACACCCTGGTGAACCGCATCGAGCTGAAGGGCATCGACTTCAAGGAGGACGG
CAACATCCTGGGGCACAAGCTGGAGTACAACAATCATGACCAACTGAAAAGAGAAACTAAAGTCCTGAAG
ACTCTGTCGGTGATCATGGGTGTGTTTGTGTGCTGTTGGCTACCTTTCTTCATCTTGAACTGCATTTTGC
CCTTCTGTGGGTCTGGGGAGACGCAGCCCTTCTGCATTGATTCCAACACCTTTGACGTGTTTGTGTGGTT
TGGGTGGGCTAATTCATCCTTGAACCCCATCATTTATGCCTTTAATGCTGATTTTCGGAAGGCATTTTCA
ACCCTCTTAGGATGCTACAGACTTTGCCCTGCGACGAATAATGCCATAGAGACGGTGAGTATCAATAACA
ATGGGGCCGCGATGTTTTCCAGCCATCATGAGCCACGAGGCTCCATCTCCAAGGAGTGCAATCTGGTTTA
CCTGATCCCACATGCTGTGGGCTCCTCTGAGGACCTGAAAAAGGAGGAGGCAGCTGGCATCGCCAGACCC
TTGGAGAAGCTGTCCCCAGCCCTATCGGTCATATTGGACTATGACACTGACGTCTCTATGGAGAAGATCC
AACCCATCACACAAAACGGTCAGCACCCAACCTGAAAGCTTATCGATAATCAACCTCTGGATTACAAAAT
TTGTGAAAGATTGACTGGTATTCTTAACTATGTTGCTCCTTTTACGCTATGTGGATACGCTGCTTTAATG
CCTTTGTATCATGCTATTGCTTCCCGTATGGCTTTCATTTTCTCCTCCTTGTATAAATCCTGGTTGCTGT
CTCTTTATGAGGAGTTGTGGCCCGTTGTCAGGCAACGTGGCGTGGTGTGCACTGTGTTTGCTGACGCAAC
CCCCACTGGTTGGGGCATTGCCACCACCTGTCAGCTCCTTTCCGGGACTTTCGCTTTCCCCCTCCCTATT
GCCACGGCGGAACTCATCGCCGCCTGCCTTGCCCGCTGCTGGACAGGGGCTCGGCTGTTGGGCACTGACA
ATTCCGTGGTGTTGTCGGGGAAATCATCGTCCTTTCCTTGGCTGCTCGCCTGTGTTGCCACCTGGATTCT
GCGCGGGACGTCCTTCTGCTACGTCCCTTCGGCCCTCAATCCAGCGGACCTTCCTTCCCGCGGCCTGCTG
CCGGCTCTGCGGCCTCTTCCGCGTCTTCGCCTTCGCCCTCAGACGAGTCGGATCTCCCTTTGGGCCGCCT
CCCCGCATCGATACCGTCGACCCGGGCGGCCGCTTCGAGCAGACATGATAAGATACATTGATGAGTTTGG
ACAAACCACAACTAGAATGCAGTGAAAAAAATGCTTTATTTGTGAAATTTGTGATGCTATTGCTTTATTT
GTAACCATTATAAGCTGCAATAAACAAGTTAACAACAACAATTGCATTCATTTTATGTTTCAGGTTCAGG
GGGAGATGTGGGAGGTTTTTTAAAGCAAGTAAAACCTCTACAAATGTGGTAAAATCGATAAGGATCTTCC
TAGAGCATGGCTACGTAGATAAGTAGCATGGCGGGTTAATCATTAACTACAAGGAACCCCTAGTGATGGA
GTTGGCCACTCCCTCTCTGCGCGCTCGCTCGCTCACTGACTCGCTGCGCTCGGTCGTTCGGCTGCGGCGA
GCGGTATCAGCTCACTCAAAGGCGGTAATACGGTTATCCACAGAATCAGGGGATAACGCAGGAAAGAACA
TGTGAGCAAAAGGCCAGCAAAAGGCCAGGAACCGTAAAAAGGCCGCGTTGCTGGCGTTTTTCCATAGGCT
CCGCCCCCCTGACGAGCATCACAAAAATCGACGCTCAAGTCAGAGGTGGCGAAACCCGACAGGACTATAA
AGATACCAGGCGTTTCCCCCTGGAAGCTCCCTCGTGCGCTCTCCTGTTCCGACCCTGCCGCTTACCGGAT
ACCTGTCCGCCTTTCTCCCTTCGGGAAGCGTGGCGCTTTCTCATAGCTCACGCTGTAGGTATCTCAGTTC
GGTGTAGGTCGTTCGCTCCAAGCTGGGCTGTGTGCACGAACCCCCCGTTCAGCCCGACCGCTGCGCCTTA
TCCGGTAACTATCGTCTTGAGTCCAACCCGGTAAGACACGACTTATCGCCACTGGCAGCAGCCACTGGTA
ACAGGATTAGCAGAGCGAGGTATGTAGGCGGTGCTACAGAGTTCTTGAAGTGGTGGCCTAACTACGGCTA
CACTAGAAGAACAGTATTTGGTATCTGCGCTCTGCTGAAGCCAGTTACCTTCGGAAAAAGAGTTGGTAGC
TCTTGATCCGGCAAACAAACCACCGCTGGTAGCGGTGGTTTTTTTGTTTGCAAGCAGCAGATTACGCGCA
GAAAAAAAGGATCTCAAGAAGATCCTTTGATCTTTTCTACGGGGTCTGACGCTCAGTGGAACGAAAACTC
ACGTTAAGGGATTTTGGTCATGAGATTATCAAAAAGGATCTTCACCTAGATCCTTTTAAATTAAAAATGA
AGTTTTAAATCAATCTAAAGTATATATGAGTAAACTTGGTCTGACAGTTACCAATGCTTAATCAGTGAGG
CACCTATCTCAGCGATCTGTCTATTTCGTTCATCCATAGTTGCCTGACTCCCCGTCGTGTAGATAACTAC
GATACGGGAGGGCTTACCATCTGGCCCCAGTGCTGCAATGATACCGCGAGACCCACGCTCACCGGCTCCA
GATTTATCAGCAATAAACCAGCCAGCCGGAAGGGCCGAGCGCAGAAGTGGTCCTGCAACTTTATCCGCCT
CCATCCAGTCTATTAATTGTTGCCGGGAAGCTAGAGTAAGTAGTTCGCCAGTTAATAGTTTGCGCAACGT
TGTTGCCATTGCTACAGGCATCGTGGTGTCACGCTCGTCGTTTGGTATGGCTTCATTCAGCTCCGGTTCC
CAACGATCAAGGCGAGTTACATGATCCCCCATGTTGTGCAAAAAAGCGGTTAGCTCCTTCGGTCCTCCGA
TCGTTGTCAGAAGTAAGTTGGCCGCAGTGTTATCACTCATGGTTATGGCAGCACTGCATAATTCTCTTAC
TGTCATGCCATCCGTAAGATGCTTTTCTGTGACTGGTGAGTACTCAACCAAGTCATTCTGAGAATAGTGT
ATGCGGCGACCGAGTTGCTCTTGCCCGGCGTCAATACGGGATAATACCGCGCCACATAGCAGAACTTTAA
AAGTGCTCATCATTGGAAAACGTTCTTCGGGGCGAAAACTCTCAAGGATCTTACCGCTGTTGAGATCCAG
TTCGATGTAACCCACTCGTGCACCCAACTGATCTTCAGCATCTTTTACTTTCACCAGCGTTTCTGGGTGA
GCAAAAACAGGAAGGCAAAATGCCGCAAAAAAGGGAATAAGGGCGACACGGAAATGTTGAATACTCATAC
TCTTCCTTTTTCAATATTATTGAAGCATTTATCAGGGTTATTGTCTCATGAGCGGATACATATTTGAATG
TATTTAGAAAAATAAACAAATAGGGGTTCCGCGCACATTTCCCCGAAAAGTGCCACCTAAATTGTAAGCG
TTAATATTTTGTTAAAATTCGCGTTAAATTTTTGTTAAATCAGCTCATTTTTTAACCAATAGGCCGAAAT
CGGCAAAATCCCTTATAAATCAAAAGAATAGACCGAGATAGGGT
[37 nt withheld, positions 6275-6311]
AAAGAACGTGGACTCCAACGTCAAAGG
[49 nt withheld, positions 6339-6387]
T
[91 nt withheld, positions 6389-6479]
G
[124 nt withheld, positions 6481-6604]
